>Addgene plasmid #209246 | pCAG/ATP10A(E203Q)-HA | addgene full sequence | sequence record 413247 | Addgene NGS Result
ATTATTGAAGCATTTATCAGGGTTATTGTCTCATGAGCGGATACATATTTGAATGTATTTAGAAAAATAA
ACAAATAGGGGTTCCGCGCACATTTCCCCGAAAAGTGCCACCTGGGTCGAGCAGTGTGGTTTTCAAGAGG
AAGCAAAAAGCCTCTCCACCCAGGCCTGGAATGTTTCCACCCAATGTCGAGCAGTGTGGTTTTGCAAGAG
GAAGCAAAAAGCCTCTCCACCCAGGCCTGGAATGTTTCCACCCAATGTCGAGCAAACCCCGCCCAGCGTC
TTGTCATTGGCGAATTAATTCGAACACGCAGATGCAGTCGGGGCGGCGCGGTCCCAGGTCCACTTCGCAT
ATTAAGGTGACGCGTGTGGCCTCGAACACCGAGCGACCCTGCAGCCAATATGGGATCGGCCATTGAACAA
GATGGATTGCACGCAGGTTCTCCGGCCGCTTGGGTGGAGAGGCTATTCGGCTATGACTGGGCACAACAGA
CAATCGGCTGCTCTGATGCCGCCGTGTTCCGGCTGTCAGCGCAGGGGCGCCCGGTTCTTTTTGTCAAGAC
CGACCTGTCCGGTGCCCTGAATGAACTGCAGGACGAGGCAGCGCGGCTATCGTGGCTGGCCACGACGGGC
GTTCCTTGCGCAGCTGTGCTCGACGTTGTCACTGAAGCGGGAAGGGACTGGCTGCTATTGGGCGAAGTGC
CGGGGCAGGATCTCCTGTCATCTCACCTTGCTCCTGCCGAGAAAGTATCCATCATGGCTGATGCAATGCG
GCGGCTGCATACGCTTGATCCGGCTACCTGCCCATTCGACCACCAAGCGAAACATCGCATCGAGCGAGCA
CGTACTCGGATGGAAGCCGGTCTTGTCGATCAGGATGATCTGGACGAAGAGCATCAGGGGCTCGCGCCAG
CCGAACTGTTCGCCAGGCTCAAGGCGCGCATGCCCGACGGCGATGATCTCGTCGTGACCCATGGCGATGC
CTGCTTGCCGAATATCATGGTGGAAAATGGCCGCTTTTCTGGATTCATCGACTGTGGCCGGCTGGGTGTG
GCGGACCGCTATCAGGACATAGCGTTGGCTACCCGTGATATTGCTGAAGAGCTTGGCGGCGAATGGGCTG
ACCGCTTCCTCGTGCTTTACGGTATCGCCGCTCCCGATTCGCAGCGCATCGCCTTCTATCGCCTTCTTGA
CGAGTTCTTCTGAGGGGATCGGCAATAAAAAGACAGAATAAAACGCACGGGTGTTGGGTCGTTTGTTCGG
ATCCGTCGACATTGATTATTGACTAGTTATTAATAGTAATCAATTACGGGGTCATTAGTTCATAGCCCAT
ATATGGAGTTCCGCGTTACATAACTTACGGTAAATGGCCCGCCTGGCTGACCGCCCAACGACCCCCGCCC
ATTGACGTCAATAATGACGTATGTTCCCATAGTAACGCCAATAGGGACTTTCCATTGACGTCAATGGGTG
GAGTATTTACGGTAAACTGCCCACTTGGCAGTACATCAAGTGTATCATATGCCAAGTACGCCCCCTATTG
ACGTCAATGACGGTAAATGGCCCGCCTGGCATTATGCCCAGTACATGACCTTATGGGACTTTCCTACTTG
GCAGTACATCTACGTATTAGTCATCGCTATTACCATGGTCGAGGTGAGCCCCACGTTCTGCTTCACTCTC
CCCATCTCCCCCCCCTCCCCACCCCCAATTTTGTATTTATTTATTTTTTAATTATTTTGTGCAGCGATGG
GGGCGGGGGGGGGGGGGGGGGGCGCCCTGGGGGGGGGGGGGGGGGGGGTGGGGGGGGGGCGGGGGGGGGG
GGCGGCAGCCAATCAGAGCGGCGCGCTCCGAAAGTTTCCTTTTATGGCGAGGCGGCGGCGGCGGCGGCCC
TATAAAAAGCGAAGCGCGCGGCGGGCGGGAGTCGCTGCGCGCTGCCTTCGCCCCGTGCCCCGCTCCGCCG
CCGCCTCGCGCCGCCCGCCCCGGCTCTGACTGACCGCGTTACTCCCACAGGTGAGCGGGCGGGACGGCCC
TTCTCCTCCGGGCTGTAATTAGCGCTTGGTTTAATGACGGCTTGTTTCTTTTCTGTGGCTGCGTGAAAGC
CTTGAGGGGCTCCGGGAGGGCCCTTTGTGCGGGGGGAGCGGCTCGGGGGGTGCGTGCGTGTGTGTGTGCG
TGGGGAGCGCCGCGTGCGGCTCCGCGCTGCCCGGCGGCTGTGAGCGCTGCGGGCGCGGCGCGGGGCTTTG
TGCGCTCCGCAGTGTGCGCGAGGGGAGCGCGGCCGGGGGCGGTGCCCCGCGGTGCGGGGGGGGCTGCGAG
GGGAACAAAGGCTGCGTGCGGGGTGTGTGCGTGGGGGGGTGAGCAGGGGGTGTGGGCGCGTCGGTCGGGC
TGCAACCCCCCCTGCACCCCCCTCCCCGAGTTGCTGAGCACGGCCCGGCTTCGGGTGCGGGGCTCCGTAC
GGGGCGTGGCGCGGGGCTCGCCGTGCCGGGCGGGGGGTGGCGGCAGGTGGGGGTGCCGGGCGGGGCGGGG
CCGCCTCGGGCCGGGGAGGGCTCGGGGGAGGGGCGCGGCGGCCCCCGGAGCGCCGGCGGCTGTCGAGGCG
CGGCGAGCCGCAGCCATTGCCTTTTATGGTAATCGTGCGAGAGGGCGCAGGGACTTCCTTTGTCCCAAAT
CTGTGCGGAGCCGAAATCTGGGAGGCGCCGCCGCACCCCCTCTAGCGGGCGCGGGGCGAAGCGGTGCGGC
GCCGGCAGGAAGGAAATGGGCGGGGAGGGCCTTCGTGCGTCGCCGCGCCGCCGTCCCCTTCTCCCTCTCC
AGCCTCGGGGCTGTCCGCGGGGGGACGGCTGCCTTCGGGGGGGACGGGGCAGGGCGGGGTTCGGCTTCTG
GCGTGTGACCGGCGGCTCTAGAGCCTCTGCTAACCATGTTCATGCCTTCTTCTTTTTCCTACAGCTCCTG
GGCAACGTGCTGGTTATTGTGCTGTCTCATCATTTTGGCAAAGAATTTGCTAGCGAGCTCGCGGCCGCAG
ATCTCTAGTTAAGCTATCAACAAGTTTGTACAAAAAAGCAGGCTCTTTAAAGGAACCAATTCAGTCGACT
GGATCCACCATGGAGCGGGAGCCGGCGGGGACCGAGGAGCCCGGGCCTCCGGGACGGCGGAGGCGCCGAG
AGGGCAGGACGCGCACGGTGCGCTCCAACCTGCTGCCGCCCCCGGGCGCCGAGGACCCTGCGGCTGGCGC
GGCCAAGGGCGAGCGGCGACGGCGGCGCGGGTGTGCCCAGCACCTGGCCGACAACCGGCTCAAGACTACC
AAGTACACGCTGCTGTCCTTCCTGCCCAAGAACCTGTTCGAGCAGTTCCACCGCCCGGCCAACGTGTACT
TTGTCTTCATCGCGCTGCTCAACTTCGTGCCGGCGGTGAACGCCTTCCAGCCCGGCCTGGCACTGGCGCC
GGTGCTCTTCATCCTGGCCATCACGGCCTTCAGGGACCTGTGGGAGGACTACAGCCGCCACCGCTCCGAC
CACAAGATCAACCACCTGGGCTGCCTGGTCTTCAGCAGGGAAGAAAAGAAATACGTGAACCGATTCTGGA
AAGAAATCCACGTGGGAGACTTTGTGCGTCTTCGCTGCAACGAAATCTTCCCTGCGGACATTCTGCTGCT
CTCCTCCAGTGACCCCGACGGGCTATGCCACATCGAGACCGCCAACCTGGATGGACAGACCAACCTGAAG
CGGCGGCAGGTGGTCCGCGGCTTCTCGGAGCTTGTCTCCGAATTCAATCCTTTGACGTTCACCAGCGTGA
TCGAATGCGAGAAGCCAAACAACGACCTGAGTAGGTTTCGCGGCTGCATCATACATGACAACGGGAAAAA
GGCCGGGCTGTATAAAGAAAACCTGCTGCTGAGGGGCTGCACCCTTAGGAACACGGACGCAGTCGTCGGC
ATTGTCATCTACGCAGGACATGAAACCAAGGCTCTGCTGAACAACAGTGGGCCCCGCTACAAGCGCAGCA
AGCTGGAGAGGCAGATGAACTGCGACGTGCTCTGGTGTGTCCTGCTCCTTGTTTGCATGTCTCTGTTTTC
AGCAGTCGGACATGGACTGTGGATATGGCGGTATCAAGAGAAGAAGTCATTATTTTATGTCCCCAAGTCT
GATGGAAGCTCCTTATCCCCAGTCACAGCTGCAGTTTACTCATTTTTAACAATGATAATAGTTCTGCAGG
TTTTGATCCCAATTTCCTTATACGTTTCCATTGAAATTGTTAAAGCATGCCAAGTGTACTTCATTAACCA
GGACATGCAGTTGTATGACGAAGAAACAGACTCGCAGCTGCAGTGCCGAGCTCTGAACATCACGGAAGAC
TTAGGACAGATACAGTACATTTTCTCAGATAAAACTGGCACTTTGACAGAGAATAAGATGGTTTTCCGAA
GATGCACTGTGTCTGGTGTAGAATATTCTCATGATGCAAATGCGCAGCGTCTGGCCAGGTACCAAGAGGC
AGACTCGGAGGAGGAGGAGGTGGTGCCCAGAGGGGGCTCGGTGTCCCAGCGCGGCAGCATCGGCAGCCAC
CAGAGTGTCCGGGTGGTGCACAGAACCCAGAGCACCAAGTCCCACCGGCGCACGGGCAGCCGGGCCGAGG
CCAAGAGGGCCAGCATGCTGTCCAAGCACACGGCCTTCAGCAGCCCCATGGAGAAGGATATCACGCCCGA
CCCAAAGCTGCTGGAGAAGGTGAGTGAGTGTGACAAGAGCCTAGCCGTGGCGAGGCATCAGGAGCACCTG
CTGGCCCACCTCTCGCCCGAGCTGTCTGACGTCTTTGATTTCTTCATCGCACTCACCATCTGCAACACAG
TCGTCGTCACGTCCCCGGATCAGCCACGAACAAAGGTGAGGGTGAGGTTTGAGCTGAAGTCCCCGGTGAA
GACGATAGAAGACTTCCTGCGGAGGTTCACACCCAGCTGCCTGACCTCAGGCTGCAGCAGCATCGGGAGC
CTGGCCGCCAACAAGTCCAGCCACAAGTTGGGCTCCAGCTTCCCGTCCACCCCGTCCAGCGACGGCATGC
TTCTCAGGCTGGAGGAGAGGCTGGGCCAGCCCACCTCGGCCATCGCCAGCAACGGCTACAGCAGCCAGGC
GGACAACTGGGCCTCGGAGCTTGCTCAGGAGCAGGAGTCAGAGCGCGAGCTGCGGTACGAGGCGGAGAGC
CCGGATGAGGCCGCACTGGTGTATGCGGCCAGAGCCTACAACTGCGTGCTTGTGGAGCGGCTGCACGACC
AAGTGTCAGTGGAGCTGCCCCACCTGGGCAGGCTCACCTTCGAGCTCCTGCACACACTGGGTTTCGATTC
CGTCCGCAAGAGGATGTCAGTGGTGATCCGGCACCCGCTTACCGATGAGATCAACGTCTACACCAAGGGG
GCCGACTCAGTGGTCATGGATCTCCTGCAGCCCTGCTCTTCAGTTGACGCCAGAGGGAGGCATCAAAAAA
AGATTCGGAGCAAAACTCAGAATTACCTCAACGTGTATGCGGCGGAAGGCCTGCGCACCTTGTGCATCGC
CAAGAGAGTTCTGAGTAAAGAAGAGTATGCCTGCTGGTTGCAAAGCCACCTAGAAGCCGAATCCTCCCTG
GAAAACAGCGAGGAGCTCCTCTTCCAGTCTGCCATTCGCCTGGAGACCAACCTGCACTTGTTAGGTGCCA
CTGGGATTGAAGACCGCCTGCAGGACGGAGTCCCTGAAACTATTTCTAAATTGCGTCAAGCGGGCCTGCA
GATTTGGGTTCTCACTGGTGACAAACAAGAAACAGCTGTCAACATTGCATATGCCTGCAAACTGCTGGAC
CACGACGAGGAGGTCATCACCCTGAATGCCACCTCCCAGGAGGCGTGTGCAGCCCTGCTAGACCAGTGCC
TATGCTACGTGCAGTCCAGAGGCCTCCAGAGAGCCCCTGAGAAGACCAAGGGCAAAGTGAGCATGAGGTT
CTCCTCTCTCTGCCCACCCTCCACGTCCACTGCCTCTGGCCGCAGACCCAGCCTCGTGATCGATGGGAGA
AGCCTGGCCTACGCTCTCGAGAAAAACCTGGAGGACAAATTCCTCTTCCTTGCCAAGCAGTGCCGCTCCG
TCCTCTGCTGTCGGTCGACGCCTCTGCAGAAGAGCATGGTGGTGAAGCTGGTGCGGAGCAAGCTCAAGGC
CATGACCCTGGCCATAGGTGATGGAGCCAATGATGTCAGCATGATCCAGGTGGCAGATGTGGGTGTGGGA
ATCTCCGGCCAGGAGGGTATGCAGGCAGTGATGGCCAGCGACTTTGCAGTGCCGAAATTCCGATACCTGG
AGAGGCTCTTGATTCTTCACGGGCATTGGTGCTACTCCCGACTTGCCAACATGGTGCTGTACTTCTTCTA
CAAAAACACAATGTTCGTGGGCCTCCTGTTTTGGTTCCAGTTTTTCTGTGGCTTCTCTGCATCTACCATG
ATTGACCAGTGGTATCTAATCTTCTTTAATCTGCTCTTCTCGTCACTTCCCCCGCTCGTGACTGGGGTGC
TGGACAGGGATGTGCCAGCCAATGTGCTGCTGACCAACCCGCAGCTCTACAAGAGTGGCCAGAACATGGA
GGAATACCGGCCACGAACGTTCTGGTTTAACATGGCCGACGCCGCCTTCCAGAGCCTGGTTTGCTTTTCC
ATTCCTTACCTGGCCTACTATGACTCGAACGTGGACCTGTTTACCTGGGGGACCCCTATTGTGACAATCG
CGCTGCTCACTTTCCTGCTCCACCTGGGCATTGAAACCAAAACCTGGACCTGGCTCAACTGGATAACGTG
TGGCTTCAGTGTCCTTTTGTTTTTCACCGTGGCTTTGATTTACAATGCGTCTTGTGCCACGTGCTATCCT
CCGTCCAACCCTTACTGGACTATGCAAGCCTTACTGGGTGACCCAGTGTTTTACTTGACTTGCCTGATGA
CGCCTGTCGCTGCACTGCTGCCCAGATTGTTTTTCAGATCCCTCCAGGGGAGGGTTTTCCCCACACAACT
TCAGCTGGCACGTCAGTTGACCAGGAAGTCCCCCAGGAGATGCAGTGCTCCCAAAGAGACCTTTGCTCAG
GGACGCCTCCCGAAGGACTCGGGAACCGAGCACTCATCAGGGAGGACAGTCAAGACCTCTGTGCCCCTGT
CCCAGCCTTCTTGGCACACACAGCAGCCGGTCTGCTCCCTGGAGGCCAGCGGGGAGCCCAGCACAGTGGA
CATGAGCATGCCAGTGAGGGAGCACACCCTGCTGGAGGGGCTGAGCGCACCGGCCCCCATGTCCTCTGCG
CCAGGGGAGGCTGTCCTGAGGAGTCCAGGAGGGTGTCCTGAGGAGTCCAAGGTGAGAGCTGCCAGCACCG
GCAGGGTGACCCCCCTGTCTTCCCTCTTCAGCCTGCCTACCTTCAGCTTACTCAACTGGATTTCCTCCTG
GTCGCTGGTCAGCAGGCTGGGGAGTGTCTTACAGTTCTCCCGGACGGAGCAGCTTGCAGATGGACAAGCG
GGACGTGGACTTCCTGTCCAGCCCCACTCAGGCCGATCAGGACTTCAAGGGCCAGACCACAGACTACTTA
TAGGAGCATCTTCAAGGCGGTCACAGCGGCCGCACTCGAGATATCTAGACCCAGCTTTCTTGTACAAAGT
GGTTGATCTAGAGGGCCCGCGGTTCGAACTCGAGGTACCGAATTCGTACCCATACGACGTCCCAGACTAC
GCTTAATTCACTCCTCAGGTGCAGGCTGCCTATCAGAAGGTGGTGGCTGGTGTGGCCAATGCCCTGGCTC
ACAAATACCACTGAGATCGATCTTTTTCCCTCTGCCAAAAATTATGGGGACATCATGAAGCCCCTTGAGC
ATCTGACTTCTGGCTAATAAAGGAAATTTATTTTCATTGCAATAGTGTGTTGGAATTTTTTGTGTCTCTC
ACTCGGAAGGACATATGGGAGGGCAAATCATTTAAAACATCAGAATGAGTATTTGGTTTAGAGTTTGGCA
ACATATGCCCATATGCTGGCTGCCATGAACAAAGGTTGGCTATAAAGAGGTCATCAGTATATGAAACAGC
CCCCTGCTGTCCATTCCTTATTCCATAGAAAAGCCTTGACTTGAGGTTAGATTTTTTTTATATTTTGTTT
TGTGTTATTTTTTTCTTTAACATCCCTAAAATTTTCCTTACATGTTTTACTAGCCAGATTTTTCCTCCTC
TCCTGACTACTCCCAGTCATAGCTGTCCCTCTTCTCTTATGGAGATCCCTCGACCTGCAGCCCAAGCTTG
GCGTAATCATGGTCATAGCTGTTTCCTGTGTGAAATTGTTATCCGCTCACAATTCCACACAACATACGAG
CCGGAAGCATAAAGTGTAAAGCCTGGGGTGCCTAATGAGTGAGCTAACTCACATTAATTGCGTTGCGCTC
ACTGCCCGCTTTCCAGTCGGGAAACCTGTCGTGCCAGCGGATCCGCATCTCAATTAGTCAGCAACCATAG
TCCCGCCCCTAACTCCGCCCATCCCGCCCCTAACTCCGCCCAGTTCCGCCCATTCTCCGCCCCATGGCTG
ACTAATTTTTTTTATTTATGCAGAGGCCGAGGCCGCCTCGGCCTCTGAGCTATTCCAGAAGTAGTGAGGA
GGCTTTTTTGGAGGCCTAGGCTTTTGCAAAAAGCTAACTTGTTTATTGCAGCTTATAATGGTTACAAATA
AAGCAATAGCATCACAAATTTCACAAATAAAGCATTTTTTTCACTGCATTCTAGTTGTGGTTTGTCCAAA
CTCATCAATGTATCTTATCATGTCTGGATCCGCTGCATTAATGAATCGGCCAACGCGCGGGGAGAGGCGG
TTTGCGTATTGGGCGCTCTTCCGCTTCCTCGCTCACTGACTCGCTGCGCTCGGTCGTTCGGCTGCGGCGA
GCGGTATCAGCTCACTCAAAGGCGGTAATACGGTTATCCACAGAATCAGGGGATAACGCAGGAAAGAACA
TGTGAGCAAAAGGCCAGCAAAAGGCCAGGAACCGTAAAAAGGCCGCGTTGCTGGCGTTTTTCCATAGGCT
CCGCCCCCCTGACGAGCATCACAAAAATCGACGCTCAAGTCAGAGGTGGCGAAACCCGACAGGACTATAA
AGATACCAGGCGTTTCCCCCTGGAAGCTCCCTCGTGCGCTCTCCTGTTCCGACCCTGCCGCTTACCGGAT
ACCTGTCCGCCTTTCTCCCTTCGGGAAGCGTGGCGCTTTCTCATAGCTCACGCTGTAGGTATCTCAGTTC
GGTGTAGGTCGTTCGCTCCAAGCTGGGCTGTGTGCACGAACCCCCCGTTCAGCCCGACCGCTGCGCCTTA
TCCGGTAACTATCGTCTTGAGTCCAACCCGGTAAGACACGACTTATCGCCACTGGCAGCAGCCACTGGTA
ACAGGATTAGCAGAGCGAGGTATGTAGGCGGTGCTACAGAGTTCTTGAAGTGGTGGCCTAACTACGGCTA
CACTAGAAGAACAGTATTTGGTATCTGCGCTCTGCTGAAGCCAGTTACCTTCGGAAAAAGAGTTGGTAGC
TCTTGATCCGGCAAACAAACCACCGCTGGTAGCGGTGGTTTTTTTGTTTGCAAGCAGCAGATTACGCGCA
GAAAAAAAGGATCTCAAGAAGATCCTTTGATCTTTTCTACGGGGTCTGACGCTCAGTGGAACGAAAACTC
ACGTTAAGGGATTTTGGTCATGAGATTATCAAAAAGGATCTTCACCTAGATCCTTTTAAATTAAAAATGA
AGTTTTAAATCAATCTAAAGTATATATGAGTAAACTTGGTCTGACAGTTACCAATGCTTAATCAGTGAGG
CACCTATCTCAGCGATCTGTCTATTTCGTTCATCCATAGTTGCCTGACTCCCCGTCGTGTAGATAACTAC
GATACGGGAGGGCTTACCATCTGGCCCCAGTGCTGCAATGATACCGCGAGACCCACGCTCACCGGCTCCA
GATTTATCAGCAATAAACCAGCCAGCCGGAAGGGCCGAGCGCAGAAGTGGTCCTGCAACTTTATCCGCCT
CCATCCAGTCTATTAATTGTTGCCGGGAAGCTAGAGTAAGTAGTTCGCCAGTTAATAGTTTGCGCAACGT
TGTTGCCATTGCTACAGGCATCGTGGTGTCACGCTCGTCGTTTGGTATGGCTTCATTCAGCTCCGGTTCC
CAACGATCAAGGCGAGTTACATGATCCCCCATGTTGTGCAAAAAAGCGGTTAGCTCCTTCGGTCCTCCGA
TCGTTGTCAGAAGTAAGTTGGCCGCAGTGTTATCACTCATGGTTATGGCAGCACTGCATAATTCTCTTAC
TGTCATGCCATCCGTAAGATGCTTTTCTGTGACTGGTGAGTACTCAACCAAGTCATTCTGAGAATAGTGT
ATGCGGCGACCGAGTTGCTCTTGCCCGGCGTCAATACGGGATAATACCGCGCCACATAGCAGAACTTTAA
AAGTGCTCATCATTGGAAAACGTTCTTCGGGGCGAAAACTCTCAAGGATCTTACCGCTGTTGAGATCCAG
TTCGATGTAACCCACTCGTGCACCCAACTGATCTTCAGCATCTTTTACTTTCACCAGCGTTTCTGGGTGA
GCAAAAACAGGAAGGCAAAATGCCGCAAAAAAGGGAATAAGGGCGACACGGAAATGTTGAATACTCATAC
TCTTCCTTTTTCAAT
Features (pLannotate 1.2.2; 23 found; start..end, strand, type, name):
    263..395     +  promoter       HSV TK promoter (fragment): herpes simplex virus thymidine kinase promoter
    400..1203    +  CDS            NeoR/KanR: aminoglycoside phosphotransferase from Tn5; aph(3')-II (or nptII); confers resistance to neomycin, kanamycin, and G418 (Geneticin®)
   1210..1258    +  polyA_signal   HSV TK poly(A) signal: herpes simplex virus thymidine kinase polyadenylation signal (Cole and Stacy, 1985)
   1268..1647    +  enhancer       CMV enhancer: human cytomegalovirus immediate early enhancer
   1805..1822    +  promoter       chicken β-actin promoter (fragment): contains a 21-bp deletion relative to the standard chicken β-actin promoter
   1918..2934    +  intron         chimeric intron: chimera between introns from chicken β-actin and rabbit β-globin
   2938..3036    +  CDS            HBB (fragment): HBB_COLGU - Experimental evidence at transcript level: Swiss-Prot protein existence level 2. Involved in oxygen transport from the lung to the various peripheral tissues. From Colobus guereza (Mantled guereza) (Eastern black-and-white colobus monkey).
   3030..3054    +  protein_bind   attB1: mutant version of attB; recombination site for the Gateway® BP reaction BP Clonase™
   3090..7586    +  CDS            ATP10A: AT10A_HUMAN - Also known as ATP10C, ATPVA, ATPVC, KIAA0566. Experimental evidence at protein level: Swiss-Prot protein existence level 1. Catalytic component of P4-ATPase flippase complex, which catalyzes the hydrolysis of ATP coupled to the transport of phosphatidylcholine (PC) from the outer to the inner leaflet of the plasma membrane (PubMed:25947375, PubMed:29599178, PubMed:30530492). Initiates inward plasma membrane bending and recruitment of Bin/amphiphysin/Rvs (BAR) domain-containing proteins involved in membrane tubulation and cell trafficking (PubMed:29599178). Facilitates ITGB1/beta1
   7609..7633    -  protein_bind   attB2: mutant version of attB; recombination site for the Gateway® BP reaction BP Clonase™
   7707..7781    +  CDS            HBB (fragment): HBB_PONPY - Experimental evidence at transcript level: Swiss-Prot protein existence level 2. Involved in oxygen transport from the lung to the various peripheral tissues. From Pongo pygmaeus (Bornean orangutan).
   7856..7911    +  polyA_signal   β-globin poly(A) signal: rabbit β-globin polyadenylation signal (Gil and Proudfoot, 1987)
   8294..8316    -  protein_bind   lac operator (fragment): The lac repressor binds to the lac operator to inhibit transcription in E. coli. This inhibition can be relieved by adding lactose or isopropyl-β-D-thiogalactopyranoside (IPTG). lac repressor encoded by lacI
   8320..8350    -  promoter       lac promoter: promoter for the E. coli lac operon
   8365..8386    -  protein_bind   CAP binding site: CAP binding activates transcription in the presence of cAMP. E. coli catabolite activator protein
   8399..8438    -  CDS            lacI (fragment): lac repressor; lacI; The lac repressor binds to the lac operator to inhibit transcription in E. coli. This inhibition can be relieved by adding lactose or isopropyl-β-D-thiogalactopyranoside (IPTG).
   8445..8467    +  promoter       SV40 promoter (fragment): SV40 enhancer and early promoter
   8491..8626    +  rep_origin     SV40 ori: SV40 origin of replication
   8646..8780    +  polyA_signal   SV40 poly(A) signal: SV40 polyadenylation signal
   8782..8836    -  CDS            lacI (fragment): lac repressor; lacI; The lac repressor binds to the lac operator to inhibit transcription in E. coli. This inhibition can be relieved by adding lactose or isopropyl-β-D-thiogalactopyranoside (IPTG).
   9019..9607    -  rep_origin     ori: high-copy-number ColE1/pMB1/pBR322/pUC origin of replication
   9778..10638   -  CDS            AmpR: β-lactamase; bla; confers resistance to ampicillin, carbenicillin, and related antibiotics
  10639..88      -  promoter       AmpR promoter (across the origin): bla
