[The description below was written by a language model from this plasmid's Addgene catalogue record and pLannotate feature annotations shown in this document.]
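Description:
pCAG/ATP10A(E203Q)-HA is a 10.7 kb mammalian expression plasmid built on the pCAG backbone and carrying human ATP10A with an E203Q point mutation and a C-terminal HA epitope tag. It is maintained in E. coli through a high-copy ColE1/pUC-type origin and selected with ampicillin via the bla gene and its promoter. The backbone also contains a neomycin/kanamycin phosphotransferase cassette flanked by an HSV TK promoter fragment and the HSV TK polyadenylation signal, which could allow G418 selection of transfected mammalian cells. An SV40 origin is also present and can support episomal replication in cells expressing large T antigen. Remnants of lac regulatory elements are carried over from the parental cloning vector.

Expression is driven by the composite CAG promoter: the CMV immediate-early enhancer, the chicken β-actin promoter and a chimeric β-actin/β-globin intron, giving strong constitutive transcription in many mammalian cell types. The transcript is terminated by the rabbit β-globin poly(A) signal, and the short HBB matches flanking the insert are most likely rabbit β-globin exon sequences native to this cassette. The ATP10A open reading frame sits between attB1 and attB2 sites, consistent with its insertion by Gateway recombination. The HA tag is not annotated in the feature table, but the catalogue places it at the C terminus of the insert.

ATP10A is the catalytic subunit of a P4-ATPase flippase that moves phosphatidylcholine from the outer to the inner leaflet of the plasma membrane. The record does not state the functional effect of E203Q, so the construct is best described as a mutant counterpart for studies of ATP10A flippase activity and plasma membrane dynamics. The depositor notes that co-transfection with a separate partner plasmid is needed for correct cellular localization of the encoded protein.
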