Addgene plasmid #209246: pCAG/ATP10A(E203Q)-HA
Purpose: Mammalian expression of ATP10A mutant E203Q
Depositing lab: Hye-Won Shin. Depositing organization: Kyoto University, Graduate School of Pharmaceutical Sciences. Publication: Phospholipid Flippase ATP10A Translocates Phosphatidylcholine and Is Involved in Plasma Membrane Dynamics. Naito T, Takatsu H, Miyano R, Takada N, Nakayama K, Shin HW. J Biol Chem. 2015 Jun 12;290(24):15004-17. doi: 10.1074/jbc.M115.655191. Epub 2015 May 6. PubMed 25947375.
Backbone
  Vector backbone: pCAG
  Vector type: Mammalian Expression
Growth in bacteria
  Bacterial resistance: Ampicillin, 100 μg/mL
  Growth temperature: 37°C
  Growth strain: DH5alpha
  Copy number: High Copy
Gene/Insert
  Gene/Insert name: ATP10A
  Species: H. sapiens (human)
  Mutation: E203Q
  Entrez Gene: ATP10A (a.k.a. ATPVA, ATPVC, ATP10C, KIAA0566)
  Tag / fusion protein: HA (C terminal on insert)
  Cloning method: Gateway Cloning
Terms and licenses: Academic/Nonprofit Terms; Industry Terms: Not Available to Industry
Depositor comments: The plasmid requires co-transfection with Addgene Plasmid 209223 to ensure the cellular localization of the encoded protein (Takatsu et al., 2011, JBC).
How to cite: pCAG/ATP10A(E203Q)-HA was a gift from Hye-Won Shin (Addgene plasmid # 209246 ; http://n2t.net/addgene:209246 ; RRID:Addgene_209246)
